>Addgene plasmid #238569 | NanoBRET Assay Vector, BRAF-NanoLuc | addgene full sequence | sequence record 486818 | Addgene NGS Result
[302 nt withheld, positions 1-302]
TCTCTCGGCTCGAGCGGCGTCTTCACACTCGAAGATTTCGTTGGGGACTGGCGACAGACAGCCGGCTACA
ACCTGGACCAAGTCCTTGAACAGGGAGGTGTGTCCAGTTTGTTTCAGAATCTCGGGGTGTCCGTAACTCC
GATCCAAAGGATTGTCCTGAGCGGTGAAAATGGGCTGAAGATCGACATCCATGTCATCATCCCGTATGAA
GGTCTGAGCGGCGACCAAATGGGCCAGATCGAAAAAATTTTTAAGGTGGTGTACCCTGTGGATGATCATC
ACTTTAAGGTGATCCTGCACTATGGCACACTGGTAATCGACGGGGTTACGCCGAACATGATCGACTATTT
CGGACGGCCGTATGAAGGCATCGCCGTGTTCGACGGCAAAAAGATCACTGTAACAGGGACCCTGTGGAAC
GGCAACAAAATTATCGACGAGCGCCTGATCAACCCCGACGGCTCCCTGCTGTTCCGAGTAACCATCAACG
GAGTGACCGGCTGGCGGCTGTGCGAACGCATTCTGGCGTAAGGCCGCGACTCTAGAGTCGACCTGCAGGC
ATGCAAGCTGATCCGGCTGCTAACAAAGCCCGAAAGGAAGCTGAGTTGGCTGCTGCCACCGCTGAGCAAT
AACTAGCATAACCCCTTGGGGCGGCCGCTTCGAGCAGACATGATAAGATACATTGATGAGTTTGGACAAA
CCACAACTAGAATGCAGTGAAAAAAATGCTTTATTTGTGAAATTTGTGATGCTATTGCTTTATTTGTAAC
CATTATAAGCTGCAATAAACAAGTTAACAACAACAATTGCATTCATTTTATGTTTCAGGTTCAGGGGGAG
ATGTGGGAGGTTTTTTTAAGCAAGTAAAACCTCTACAAATGTGGTAAAATCGAATTTTAACAAAATATTA
ACGCTTACAATTTCCTGATGCGGTATTTTCTCCTTACGCATCTGTGCGGTATTTCACACCGCATACGCGG
ATCTGCGCAGCACCATGGCCTGAAATAACCTCTGAAAGAGGAACTTGGTTAGGTACCTTCTGAGGCGGAA
AGAACCAGCTGTGGAATGTGTGTCAGTTAGGGTGTGGAAAGTCCCCAGGCTCCCCAGCAGGCAGAAGTAT
GCAAAGCATGCATCTCAATTAGTCAGCAACCAGGTGTGGAAAGTCCCCAGGCTCCCCAGCAGGCAGAAGT
ATGCAAAGCATGCATCTCAATTAGTCAGCAACCATAGTCCCGCCCCTAACTCCGCCCATCCCGCCCCTAA
CTCCGCCCAGTTCCGCCCATTCTCCGCCCCATGGCTGACTAATTTTTTTTATTTATGCAGAGGCCGAGGC
CGCCTCGGCCTCTGAGCTATTCCAGAAGTAGTGAGGAGGCTTTTTTGGAGGCCTAGGCTTTTGCAAAAAG
CTTAATTAACTGTTGACAATTAATCATCGGCATAGTATATCGGCATAGTATAATACGACAAGGTGAGGAA
CTAAACCCAGGAGGCAGATCATGATTGAACAAGATGGATTGCACGCAGGTTCTCCGGCCGCTTGGGTGGA
GAGGCTATTCGGCTATGACTGGGCACAACAGACAATCGGCTGCTCTGATGCCGCCGTGTTCCGGCTGTCA
GCGCAGGGGCGCCCGGTTCTTTTTGTCAAGACCGACCTGTCCGGTGCCCTGAATGAACTGCAGGACGAGG
CAGCGCGGCTATCGTGGCTGGCCACGACGGGCGTTCCTTGCGCAGCTGTGCTCGACGTTGTCACTGAAGC
GGGAAGGGACTGGCTGCTATTGGGCGAAGTGCCGGGGCAGGATCTCCTGTCATCTCACCTTGCTCCTGCC
GAGAAAGTATCCATCATGGCTGATGCAATGCGGCGGCTGCATACGCTTGATCCGGCTACCTGCCCATTCG
ACCACCAAGCGAAACATCGCATCGAGCGAGCACGTACTCGGATGGAAGCCGGTCTTGTCGATCAGGATGA
TCTGGACGAAGAGCATCAGGGGCTCGCGCCAGCCGAACTGTTCGCCAGGCTCAAGGCGCGCATGCCCGAC
GGCGAGGATCTCGTCGTGACCCATGGCGATGCCTGCTTGCCGAATATCATGGTGGAAAATGGCCGCTTTT
CTGGATTCATCGACTGTGGCCGGCTGGGTGTGGCGGACCGCTATCAGGACATAGCGTTGGCTACCCGTGA
TATTGCTGAAGAGCTTGGCGGCGAATGGGCTGACCGCTTCCTCGTGCTTTACGGTATCGCCGCTCCCGAT
TCGCAGCGCATCGCCTTCTATCGCCTTCTTGACGAGTTCTTCTGAGCGGGACTCTGGGGTTCGAAATGAC
CGACCAAGCGACGCCCAACCTGCCATCACGATGGCCGCAATAAAATATCTTTATTTTCATTACATCTGTG
TGTTGGTTTTTTGTGTGAATCGATAGCGATAAGGATCCTCTTTGCGCTTGCGTTTTCCCTTGTCCAGATA
GCCCAGTAGCTGACATTCATCCGGGGTCAGCACCGTTTCTGCGGACTGGCTTTCTACCCGGTATCAGCTC
ACTCAAAGGCGGTAATACGGTTATCCACAGAATCAGGGGATAACGCAGGAAAGAACATGTGAGCAAAAGG
CCAGCAAAAGGCCAGGAACCGTAAAAAGGCCGCGTTGCTGGCGTTTTTCCATAGGCTCCGCCCCCCTGAC
GAGCATCACAAAAATCGACGCTCAAGTCAGAGGTGGCGAAACCCGACAGGACTATAAAGATACCAGGCGT
TTCCCCCTGGAAGCTCCCTCGTGCGCTCTCCTGTTCCGACCCTGCCGCTTACCGGATACCTGTCCGCCTT
TCTCCCTTCGGGAAGCGTGGCGCTTTCTCATAGCTCACGCTGTAGGTATCTCAGTTCGGTGTAGGTCGTT
CGCTCCAAGCTGGGCTGTGTGCACGAACCCCCCGTTCAGCCCGACCGCTGCGCCTTATCCGGTAACTATC
GTCTTGAGTCCAACCCGGTAAGACACGACTTATCGCCACTGGCAGCAGCCACTGGTAACAGGATTAGCAG
AGCGAGGTATGTAGGCGGTGCTACAGAGTTCTTGAAGTGGTGGCCTAACTACGGCTACACTAGAAGGACA
GTATTTGGTATCTGCGCTCTGCTGAAGCCAGTTACCTTCGGAAAAAGAGTTGGTAGCTCTTGATCCGGCA
AACAAACCACCGCTGGTAGCGGTGGTTTTTTTGTTTGCAAGCAGCAGATTACGCGCAGAAAAAAAGGATT
TCAAGAAGATCCTTTGATCTTTTCTACGGGGTCTGACGCTCAGTGGAACGAAAACTCACGTTAAGGGATT
TTGGTCATGAGATTATCAAAAAGGATCTTCACCTAGATCCTTTTATAGTCCGGAAATACAGGAACGCACG
CTGGATGGCCCTTCGCTGGGATGGTGAAACCATGAAAAATGGCAGCTTCAGTGGATTAAGTGGGGGTAAT
GTGGCCTGTACCCTCTGGTTGCATAGGTATTCATACGGTTAAAATTTATCAGGCGCGATTGCGGCAGTTT
TTCGGGTGGTTTGTTGCCATTTTTACCTGTCTGCTGCCGTGATCGCGCTGAACGCGTTTTAGCGGTGCGT
ACAATTAAGGGATTATGGTAAATCCACTTACTGTCTGCCCTCGTAGCCATCGAGATAAACCGCAGTACTC
CGGCCACGATGCGTCCGGCGTAGAGGATCGAGATCTTCAATATTGGCCATTAGCCATATTATTCATTGGT
TATATAGCATAAATCAATATTGGCTATTGGCCATTGCATACGTTGTATCTATATCATAATATGTACATTT
ATATTGGCTCATGTCCAATATGACCGCCATGTTGGCATTGATTATTGACTAGTTATTAATAGTAATCAAT
TACGGGGTCATTAGTTCATAGCCCATATATGGAGTTCCGCGTTACATAACTTACGGTAAATGGCCCGCCT
GGCTGACCGCCCAACGACCCCCGCCCATTGACGTCAATAATGACGTATGTTCCCATAGTAACGCCAATAG
GGACTTTCCATTGACGTCAATGGGTGGAGTATTTACGGTAAACTGCCCACTTGGCAGTACATCAAGTGTA
TCATATGCCAAGTCCGCCCCCTATTGACGTCAATGACGGTAAATGGCCCGCCTGGCATTATGCCCAGTAC
ATGACCTTACGGGACTTTCCTACTTGGCAGTACATCTACGTATTAGTCATCGCTATTACCATGGTGATGC
GGTTTTGGCAGTACACCAATGGGCGTGGATAGCGGTTTGACTCACGGGGATTTCCAAGTCTCCACCCCAT
TGACGTCAATGGGAGTTTGTTTTGGCACCAAAATCAACGGGACTTTCCAAAATGTCGTAATAACCCCGCC
CCGTTGACGCAAATGGGCGGTAGGCGTGTACGGTGGGAGGTCTATATAAGCAGAGCTGGTTTAGTGAACC
GTCAGATCACTAGAAGCTTTATTGCGGTAGTTTATCACAGTTAAATTGCTAACGCAGTCAGTGCTTCTGA
CACAACAGTCTCGAACTTAAGCTGCAGAAGTTGGTCGTGAGGCACTGGGCAGGTAAGTATCAAGGTTACA
AGACAGGTTTAAGGAGACCAATAGAAACTGGGCTTGTCGAGACAGAGAAGACTCTTGCGTTTCTGATAGG
CACCTATTGGTCTTACTGACATCCACTTTGCCTTTCTCTCCACAGGTGTCCACTCCCAGTTCAATTACAG
CTCTTAAGGCTAGAGTATTAATACGACTCACTATAGGGCTAGCGATCGCC
[1999 nt withheld, positions 5043-7041]
Features (pLannotate 1.2.2; 20 found; start..end, strand, type, name):
    321..833     +  CDS            Nluc: NanoLuc® luciferase human codon-optimized
    842..871     +  misc_feature   MCS (fragment): pUC18/19 multiple cloning site
    878..927     +  CDS            SET1 (fragment): solubility-enhancement tag derived from T7 phage gene 10B
    935..954     +  terminator     T7 terminator (fragment): transcription terminator for bacteriophage T7 RNA polymerase
    976..1097    -  polyA_signal   SV40 poly(A) signal: SV40 polyadenylation signal
   1120..1188    -  CDS            large T antigen (fragment): large T antigen from SV40 (simian virus 40)
   1193..1225    +  rep_origin     M13 ori (fragment): M13 bacteriophage origin of replication; arrow indicates direction of (+) strand synthesis
   1226..1277    -  misc_feature   bom (fragment): basis of mobility region from pBR322
   1342..1699    +  promoter       SV40 promoter: SV40 enhancer and early promoter
   1714..1761    +  promoter       EM7 promoter: synthetic bacterial promoter&nbsp
   1793..2584    +  CDS            neo: KKA2_KLEPN - Also known as kan, nptII. Experimental evidence at protein level: Swiss-Prot protein existence level 1. Resistance to kanamycin, neomycin, paromomycin, ribostamycin, butirosin and gentamicin B. From Klebsiella pneumoniae.
   2651..2699    +  polyA_signal   poly(A) signal: synthetic polyadenylation signal
   2720..2809    -  CDS            tnpA (fragment): TN5P_ECOLX - Also known as tnp. Experimental evidence at protein level: Swiss-Prot protein existence level 1. Mediates transposition of transposon Tn5 by a 'cut and paste' mechanism. First, the monomeric transposase binds the 19 bp inverted DNA repeats flanking the transposon. Then, dimerization of the DNA- bound transposase creates a synaptic DNA complex. After nicking of the first DNA strand, excision of the transposon proceeds through a series of intermediates. The transposase then mediates the insertion of the transposon at a new site by strand transfer. The activity of the wild- type tran
   2938..3526    -  rep_origin     ori: high-copy-number ColE1/pMB1/pBR322/pUC origin of replication
   3642..3925    +  misc_feature   cer region: ColE1-derived recombination site that helps to maintain plasmids as monomers
   4118..4495    +  enhancer       CMV enhancer: human cytomegalovirus immediate early enhancer
   4497..4696    +  promoter       CMV promoter: human cytomegalovirus (CMV) immediate early promoter
   4835..4967    +  intron         chimeric intron: chimera between introns from human β-globin and immunoglobulin heavy chain genes
   5011..5029    +  promoter       T7 promoter: promoter for bacteriophage T7 RNA polymerase
   5043..299     +  CDS            BRAF (across the origin) (sequence withheld): BRAF_HUMAN - Also known as BRAF1, RAFB1. Experimental evidence at protein level: Swiss-Prot protein existence level 1. Protein kinase involved in the transduction of mitogenic signals from the cell membrane to the nucleus (Probable). Phosphorylates MAP2K1, and thereby activates the MAP kinase signal transduction pathway (PubMed:21441910, PubMed:29433126). May play a role in the postsynaptic responses of hippocampal neurons (PubMed:1508179). From Homo sapiens (Human).
