[The description below was written by a language model from this plasmid's Addgene catalogue record and pLannotate feature annotations shown in this document.]
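Description:
NanoBRET Assay Vector, BRAF-NanoLuc is a 7,041 bp mammalian expression plasmid built on the pFC223C NanoLuc CMV-Neo backbone. It expresses wild-type human BRAF, the serine/threonine kinase that phosphorylates MAP2K1 to activate the MAP kinase pathway, fused at its C terminus to NanoLuc luciferase. In bacteria it replicates from a high-copy ColE1/pUC-type origin, and a ColE1 cer site helps keep the plasmid monomeric. One neo (nptII) gene provides both selections. A bacterial EM7 promoter drives it for kanamycin resistance in E. coli, and an SV40 enhancer/early promoter drives it for neomycin-class selection in mammalian cells. A synthetic poly(A) signal follows the gene.

The expression cassette begins with the CMV immediate-early enhancer and promoter, followed by a chimeric β-globin/immunoglobulin intron that generally improves transcript processing and expression. A T7 promoter sits just upstream of the coding region and could support in vitro transcription. The BRAF open reading frame spans the numbering origin of the circular sequence and is followed after a short gap by the human codon-optimised NanoLuc coding sequence, consistent with a linker-joined fusion. An SV40 polyadenylation signal lies downstream of it. Several other short annotations (fragments of an MCS, T7 terminator, SET1, large T antigen, M13 ori, bom and tnpA) appear to be backbone remnants or partial matches rather than functional parts.

As its name indicates, the construct is intended for NanoBRET assays. There the NanoLuc-tagged BRAF acts as the bioluminescent energy donor, and energy transfer to a fluorescent acceptor reports proximity in live cells. The record does not specify the acceptor or partner used.
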