Addgene plasmid #238569: NanoBRET Assay Vector, BRAF-NanoLuc
Purpose: Express BRAF-NanoLuc Fusion Protein in Mammalian Cells under a CMV promoter
Depositing lab: Promega Corporation.
Backbone
  Vector backbone: pFC223C NanoLuc(R) CMV-Neo BiBRET-Balanced Vector
  Vector type: Mammalian Expression
  Selectable markers: Neomycin
Growth in bacteria
  Bacterial resistance: Kanamycin, 50 μg/mL
  Growth temperature: 37°C
  Growth strain: DH5alpha
  Copy number: High Copy
Gene/Insert
  Gene/Insert name: BRAF
  Species: H. sapiens (human)
  Mutation: None
  Entrez Gene: BRAF (a.k.a. B-RAF1, B-raf, BRAF-1, BRAF1, NS7, RAFB1)
  Promoter: CMV
  Tag / fusion protein: NanoLuc (R) (C terminal on backbone)
  Cloning method: Other
Terms and licenses: Academic/Nonprofit Terms; Industry Terms
How to cite: NanoBRET Assay Vector, BRAF-NanoLuc was a gift from Promega Corporation (Addgene plasmid # 238569 ; http://n2t.net/addgene:238569 ; RRID:Addgene_238569)
